Addgene plasmid #124231: pTol1-UAS:ChrimsonR-tdTomato
Purpose: Zebrafish Tol1 construct for UAS-mediated expression of the optogenetic opsin ChrimsonR fused to the red fluorescent protein tdTomato
Depositing lab: Isaac Bianco. Depositing organization: University College London. Publication: A calibrated optogenetic toolbox of stable zebrafish opsin lines. Antinucci P, Dumitrescu A, Deleuze C, Morley HJ, Leung K, Hagley T, Kubo F, Baier H, Bianco IH, Wyart C. Elife. 2020 Mar 27;9. pii: 54937. doi: 10.7554/eLife.54937. PubMed 32216873.
Backbone
  Vector backbone: pT1UciMP
  Backbone manufacturer: from Harold Burgess lab (Addgene Plasmid #62215)
  Backbone size w/o insert (bp): 4548
  Total vector size (bp): 7046
  Modifications to backbone: NcoI linearization before insert cloning
  Vector type: Zebrafish expression
Growth in bacteria
  Bacterial resistance: Ampicillin, 100 μg/mL
  Growth temperature: 37°C
  Growth strain: DH5alpha
  Copy number: High Copy
Gene/Insert
  Gene/Insert name: ChrimsonR-tdTomato
  Species: Chlamydomonas noctigama
  Insert size (bp): 2496
  GenBank ID: KF992060
  Promoter: 14xUAS-E1b
  Tag / fusion protein: tdTomato (C terminal on insert)
  Cloning method: Ligation Independent Cloning
  Sequencing primers: 5′ TCA GTC GTC CGT TTG TTC CG; 3′ GAG CAG CAA AGC CAT GTA GC
Resource information
  A portion of this plasmid was derived from a plasmid made by: pCAG-ChrimsonR-tdT (Addgene Plasmid #59169). Independent optical excitation of distinct neural populations. Klapoetke NC, Murata Y, Kim SS, Pulver SR, Birdsey-Benson A, Cho YK, Morimoto TK, Chuong AS, Carpenter EJ, Tian Z, Wang J, Xie Y, Yan Z, Zhang Y, Chow BY, Surek B, Melkonian M, Jayaraman V, Constantine-Paton M, Wong GK, Boyden ES. Nat Methods. 2014
Terms and licenses: Academic/Nonprofit Terms; Industry Terms: Not Available to Industry
Depositor comments: Zebrafish Tol1 construct for UAS-mediated expression of the optogenetic opsin ChrimsonR fused to the red fluorescent protein tdTomato. In addition to the opsin gene, it contains tol1 arms, 14xUAS-E1b promoter, ubiquitin C intron, and ocean pout antifreeze protein terminator. Co-inject with Tol1 (not Tol2) transposase mRNA.
How to cite: pTol1-UAS:ChrimsonR-tdTomato was a gift from Isaac Bianco (Addgene plasmid # 124231 ; http://n2t.net/addgene:124231 ; RRID:Addgene_124231)
