[The description below was written by a language model from this plasmid's Addgene catalogue record and pLannotate feature annotations shown in this document.]
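Description:
pTol1-UAS:ChrimsonR-tdTomato is a 7,046 bp zebrafish transgenesis plasmid built on the pT1UciMP backbone, which was linearised with NcoI so the insert could be added by ligation-independent cloning. It is propagated in E. coli as a high-copy plasmid using a ColE1/pUC-type origin and is selected with ampicillin through the β-lactamase gene and its native promoter. The feature table also picks up short remnants of lacI, the lac promoter/operator, lacZα, bom and rop. These are fragmentary leftovers of the cloning backbone rather than functional parts of the payload.

The payload is a Gal4-responsive expression cassette flanked by Tol1 transposon arms. A 14xUAS array (annotated as multiple individual Gal4-binding 17-mer repeats) sits upstream of the E1b minimal promoter, which has low basal activity, so transcription depends on Gal4 supplied by a driver line. According to the depositor, a ubiquitin C intron lies between the promoter and the coding sequence, and an ocean pout antifreeze protein terminator ends the transcript. Neither these two elements nor the Tol1 arms were recognised by the automated annotation. The roughly 2.5 kb open reading frame encodes ChrimsonR, the K176R variant of the red-light-activated channelrhodopsin from Chlamydomonas noctigama with faster closing kinetics. It is fused at its C terminus to tdTomato, so opsin-expressing cells can be seen by red fluorescence. This fusion was derived from an earlier pCAG-based ChrimsonR-tdTomato plasmid.

The construct is intended for co-injection with Tol1 (not Tol2) transposase mRNA, which integrates the cassette into the zebrafish genome to generate stable UAS lines. Crossing these to Gal4 drivers allows cell-type-specific optogenetic excitation of neurons.
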