Features (pLannotate 1.2.2; 21 found; start..end, strand, type, name):
      1..93      +  CDS            lacI (fragment): lac repressor; lacI; The lac repressor binds to the lac operator to inhibit transcription in E. coli. This inhibition can be relieved by adding lactose or isopropyl-β-D-thiogalactopyranoside (IPTG).
    106..127     +  protein_bind   CAP binding site: CAP binding activates transcription in the presence of cAMP. E. coli catabolite activator protein
    142..172     +  promoter       lac promoter: promoter for the E. coli lac operon
    180..196     +  protein_bind   lac operator: The lac repressor binds to the lac operator to inhibit transcription in E. coli. This inhibition can be relieved by adding lactose or isopropyl-β-D-thiogalactopyranoside (IPTG). lac repressor encoded by lacI
    478..495     +  protein_bind   5X UAS (fragment): five tandem copies of the "ScaI site" 17-mer CGGAGTACTGTCCTCCG, an upstream activating sequence (UAS) that efficiently binds yeast Gal4 (Webster et al., 1988; Pfeiffer et al., 2010) GAL4
    506..523     +  protein_bind   5X UAS (fragment): five tandem copies of the "ScaI site" 17-mer CGGAGTACTGTCCTCCG, an upstream activating sequence (UAS) that efficiently binds yeast Gal4 (Webster et al., 1988; Pfeiffer et al., 2010) GAL4
    577..594     +  protein_bind   5X UAS (fragment): five tandem copies of the "ScaI site" 17-mer CGGAGTACTGTCCTCCG, an upstream activating sequence (UAS) that efficiently binds yeast Gal4 (Webster et al., 1988; Pfeiffer et al., 2010) GAL4
    605..622     +  protein_bind   5X UAS (fragment): five tandem copies of the "ScaI site" 17-mer CGGAGTACTGTCCTCCG, an upstream activating sequence (UAS) that efficiently binds yeast Gal4 (Webster et al., 1988; Pfeiffer et al., 2010) GAL4
    631..648     +  protein_bind   5X UAS (fragment): five tandem copies of the "ScaI site" 17-mer CGGAGTACTGTCCTCCG, an upstream activating sequence (UAS) that efficiently binds yeast Gal4 (Webster et al., 1988; Pfeiffer et al., 2010) GAL4
    659..676     +  protein_bind   5X UAS (fragment): five tandem copies of the "ScaI site" 17-mer CGGAGTACTGTCCTCCG, an upstream activating sequence (UAS) that efficiently binds yeast Gal4 (Webster et al., 1988; Pfeiffer et al., 2010) GAL4
    685..702     +  protein_bind   5X UAS (fragment): five tandem copies of the "ScaI site" 17-mer CGGAGTACTGTCCTCCG, an upstream activating sequence (UAS) that efficiently binds yeast Gal4 (Webster et al., 1988; Pfeiffer et al., 2010) GAL4
    713..730     +  protein_bind   5X UAS (fragment): five tandem copies of the "ScaI site" 17-mer CGGAGTACTGTCCTCCG, an upstream activating sequence (UAS) that efficiently binds yeast Gal4 (Webster et al., 1988; Pfeiffer et al., 2010) GAL4
    792..809     +  promoter       minP (fragment): minimal TATA-box promoter with low basal activity
   1564..2613    +  CDS            ChrimsonR: red light-drivable channelrhodopsin from Chlamydomonas noctigama (Klapoetke et al., 2014) K176R mutant with accelerated closing kinetics
   2632..4056    +  CDS            tdTomato: tdTomato is a basic (constitutively fluorescent) orange fluorescent protein published in 2004, derived from Discosoma sp.. It is reported to be a somewhat slowly-maturing tandem dimer with low acid sensitivity.
   4646..4803    +  CDS            lacZα (fragment): LacZα fragment of β-galactosidase; lacZ fragment
   4809..4908    -  misc_feature   bom (fragment): basis of mobility region from pBR322
   5010..5045    -  CDS            rop (fragment): Rop protein, which maintains plasmids at low copy number; rop
   5140..5244    +  promoter       AmpR promoter: bla
   5245..6105    +  CDS            AmpR: β-lactamase; bla; confers resistance to ampicillin, carbenicillin, and related antibiotics
   6276..6864    +  rep_origin     ori: high-copy-number ColE1/pMB1/pBR322/pUC origin of replication
>Addgene plasmid #124231 | pTol1-UAS:ChrimsonR-tdTomato | addgene full sequence | sequence record 242262 | Addgene NGS Result
GCGCCCAATACGCAAACCGCCTCTCCCCGCGCGTTGGCCGATTCATTAATGCAGCTGGCACGACAGGTTT
CCCGACTGGAAAGCGGGCAGTGAGCGCAACGCAATTAATGTGAGTTAGCTCACTCATTAGGCACCCCAGG
CTTTACACTTTATGCTTCCGGCTCGTATGTTGTGTGGAATTGTGAGCGGATAACAATTTCACACAGGAAA
CAGCTATGACCATGATTACGCCAAGCTTGCATGGTCCCTTTAGCCAGTAGCGGTTCTAGGCACGGGCCGT
CCGGGCGGTGGCCTGGGGCGGAAAACTGAAGGGGGGCGGCACCGGCGGCTCAGCCCTTGTAATATATTAT
ATGCACCACTATTGGTTTACTTATGTCACAGTTTGTAAGTTTGTAACAGCCTGAACCTGGATCAGCTTAG
GCCTCCAAGGCGGAGTACTGTCCTCCGGGCTGGCGGAGTACTGTCCTCCGGCAAGGTCGGAGTACTGTCC
TCCGACACTAGAGGTCGGAGTACTGTCCTCCGACGCAAGGCGGAGTACTGTCCTCCGGGCTGCGGAGTAC
TGTCCTCCGGCAAGGTCGGAGTACTGTCCTCCGACACTAGAGGTCGGAGTACTGTCCTCCGACGCAAGGT
CGGAGTACTGTCCTCCGACACTAGAGGTCGGAGTACTGTCCTCCGACGCAAGGTCGGAGTACTGTCCTCC
GACACTAGAGGTCGGAGTACTGTCCTCCGACGCAAGGCGGAGTACTGTCCTCCGGGCTGGCGGAGTACTG
TCCTCCGGCAAGGGTCGACTCTAGAGGGTATATAATGGATCCCATCGCGTCTCAGCCTCACTTTGAGCTC
CTCCACACGAATTCGATACTAAGGATCCTTGTTTGTGAGTATGATGTTAAATATAAGCAATCGACGTTTG
TTTTGTCGTTTGTTAAATCTAGCAATGTTTTATTTCAATTAAAGTGTTAACCGGTTCATTTAAAGGTGTA
TTTCTGAATGAGCTAACGTATTAGCTTTTAACGCTAGCCGGACTGTTTGGTTTTGAGGATCAATAAACCA
ACGTTTTTTTCTGATTTATTTTGCTTTAAAATATAAAGGTATAATTCGTCGTCGAGAATTTTGGGTTTTG
TTCGAGTTTAGAAATTTGGCGGCGTTTTTTTGTACCGCGAAACAGGGCGGTGGTTCGGTGAGCTTCTCAA
TTCATCTGCTTGACAAACGGTTTTCGGCAACTGTAAATGCGCTATGATGCTTTTATTCTTTTCAGCGTGT
AACTTTGTTAAATATAATTGACTTTCCGACTATCGACGTTCGTTTCATCTCCGTGTTATTGTTTAATGGC
CATTTTCTGTGGTAAACTGTCGCCATTTTGTTTTCAGTCGTCCGTTTGTTCCGCCCTTACTCACAGCTGT
GTCAGCATTAGTGATGACTGTTCTCACCTGGCCTGTTTGCTTTCATTATTGATGAAGAGCTTTCTAGAGA
ATTCTGAAGCTCGTCTTTGTCCTGAATTCATCTGTATTCATTTAAAAAAAAAAATTAACCTTAATTTTTT
TTTCTTCTCAGCGTAAAGCCACCATGGCTGAGCTGATCAGCAGCGCCACCAGATCTCTGTTTGCCGCCGG
AGGCATCAACCCTTGGCCTAACCCCTACCACCACGAGGACATGGGCTGTGGAGGAATGACACCTACAGGC
GAGTGCTTCAGCACCGAGTGGTGGTGTGACCCTTCTTACGGACTGAGCGACGCCGGATACGGATATTGCT
TCGTGGAGGCCACAGGCGGCTACCTGGTCGTGGGAGTGGAGAAGAAGCAGGCTTGGCTGCACAGCAGAGG
CACACCAGGAGAAAAGATCGGCGCCCAGGTCTGCCAGTGGATTGCTTTCAGCATCGCCATCGCCCTGCTG
ACATTCTACGGCTTCAGCGCCTGGAAGGCCACTTGCGGTTGGGAGGAGGTCTACGTCTGTTGCGTCGAGG
TGCTGTTCGTGACCCTGGAGATCTTCAAGGAGTTCAGCAGCCCCGCCACAGTGTACCTGTCTACCGGCAA
CCACGCCTATTGCCTGCGCTACTTCGAGTGGCTGCTGTCTTGCCCCGTGATCCTGATCAGACTGAGCAAC
CTGAGCGGCCTGAAGAACGACTACAGCAAGCGGACCATGGGCCTGATCGTGTCTTGCGTGGGAATGATCG
TGTTCGGCATGGCCGCAGGACTGGCTACCGATTGGCTCAAGTGGCTGCTGTATATCGTGTCTTGCATCTA
CGGCGGCTACATGTACTTCCAGGCCGCCAAGTGCTACGTGGAAGCCAACCACAGCGTGCCTAAAGGCCAT
TGCCGCATGGTCGTGAAGCTGATGGCCTACGCTTACTTCGCCTCTTGGGGCAGCTACCCAATCCTCTGGG
CAGTGGGACCAGAAGGACTGCTGAAGCTGAGCCCTTACGCCAACAGCATCGGCCACAGCATCTGCGACAT
CATCGCCAAGGAGTTTTGGACCTTCCTGGCCCACCACCTGAGGATCAAGATCCACGAGCACATCCTGATC
CACGGCGACATCCGGAAGACCACCAAGATGGAGATCGGAGGCGAGGAGGTGGAAGTGGAAGAGTTCGTGG
AGGAGGAGGACGAGGACACAGTGGCGGCACCGGTAGTAGCAGTGAGTAAGGGCGAGGAAGTGATCAAAGA
GTTCATGCGGTTTAAGGTGAGAATGGAAGGAAGCATGAACGGCCACGAGTTCGAAATTGAGGGAGAAGGA
GAGGGACGGCCCTACGAGGGCACCCAGACAGCCAAGCTGAAAGTGACAAAGGGCGGGCCTCTGCCATTCG
CTTGGGACATCCTGAGCCCACAGTTTATGTACGGCTCCAAGGCCTATGTGAAACATCCAGCTGACATTCC
CGATTATAAGAAACTGAGCTTCCCCGAGGGGTTTAAGTGGGAAAGAGTGATGAACTTCGAGGACGGAGGC
CTGGTGACTGTGACCCAGGACAGCTCCCTGCAGGATGGGACCCTGATCTACAAGGTGAAAATGAGAGGGA
CAAATTTTCCCCCTGATGGACCTGTGATGCAGAAGAAAACTATGGGATGGGAGGCCTCCACCGAAAGGCT
GTATCCACGCGACGGGGTGCTGAAAGGAGAAATCCACCAGGCTCTGAAGCTGAAAGATGGGGGACATTAC
CTGGTGGAGTTCAAGACAATCTACATGGCCAAGAAACCTGTGCAGCTGCCAGGCTACTATTACGTGGACA
CAAAACTGGATATCACTTCACACAACGAGGACTACACTATTGTGGAGCAGTATGAACGGAGCGAGGGGAG
ACACCATCTGTTCCTGGGCCATGGGACTGGAAGTACCGGCTCAGGGTCTAGTGGAACCGCCTCAAGCGAG
GATAACAATATGGCTGTGATCAAAGAGTTCATGAGGTTTAAGGTGCGCATGGAGGGCAGCATGAATGGGC
ACGAATTTGAGATTGAAGGAGAGGGCGAAGGGAGGCCTTACGAGGGCACACAGACTGCCAAGCTGAAAGT
GACCAAGGGAGGACCACTGCCTTTCGCTTGGGATATCCTGTCTCCTCAGTTTATGTACGGAAGTAAGGCC
TATGTCAAGCATCCCGCTGACATTCCTGATTACAAGAAACTGTCTTTCCCAGAGGGCTTTAAGTGGGAGA
GAGTGATGAATTTTGAAGATGGAGGCCTGGTGACCGTGACACAGGACTCCTCTCTGCAGGATGGCACTCT
GATCTACAAAGTCAAAATGCGCGGCACCAATTTTCCACCCGATGGGCCCGTGATGCAGAAGAAAACAATG
GGGTGGGAGGCCAGCACTGAACGGCTGTATCCTAGAGACGGAGTGCTGAAGGGCGAAATCCACCAGGCCC
TGAAGCTGAAAGACGGCGGCCACTACCTGGTGGAGTTCAAAACCATCTACATGGCCAAGAAACCAGTGCA
GCTGCCCGGCTATTACTATGTGGACACCAAGCTGGATATCACATCCCACAATGAAGACTACACCATTGTG
GAACAGTATGAGAGGTCTGAAGGACGCCACCATCTGTTTCTGTACGGCATGGATGAGCTGTATAAGTAAA
CATGGAGATCTCGAGACTAGTAATTAAGTCTCAGCCACCGTTAACTGAACATGTCAAAACCTGTGGAGAC
TGTTGAGATTTGATGTTCTGAAAAGATAAAGCCTATAAATAAAATGTTGCCCAAATTTCCTGCCTGATGT
TTTTCTTTGTCTTTGCTACATGGCTTTGCTGCTCGGATCGGCTCACTCTGTGTATGCCACGTTCACTTTG
TACTCTCCTTCTCACGGTAGGTTTATTATTTTTAGATGTGCAGTTAGTTTCTGTGAAATAACACACCACA
CACTGATATTGTCTGTGCATTGACTTGGTGAGTGCACATTGTTTTTGATCTTGACATATTTATATTTGAT
TGATCAGGTGAACTGTGTGAATCTAAAGTGCTCCATACAGATGTTCTGCATTGAAAATATTCTCATTTTA
TTAGTGGAAGTGAGTGTATGCCAGCGGCCGCGGTACCCTGCAGTCTAGACATTTCAGTTGACGAAGACAA
ACAAAGTTCTGTTGTGACTATGGGGGGGGGGGGCGCCTGGGGATGGTCTCGCCCGGGGAGTAATTCAGGG
TAGAACCGCCACTGCCTTTAGCGACATTCACTGGCCGTCGTTTTACAACGTCGTGACTGGGAAAACCCTG
GCGTTACCCAACTTAATCGCCTTGCAGCACATCCCCCTTTCGCCAGCTGGCGTAATAGCGAAGAGGCCCG
CACCGATCGCCCTTCCCAACAGTTGCGCAGCCTGAATGGCGAATGGCGCCTGATGCGGTATTTTCTCCTT
ACGCATCTGTGCGGTATTTCACACCGCATATGGTGCACTCTCAGTACAATCTGCTCTGATGCCGCATAGT
TAAGCCAGCCCCGACACCCGCCAACACCCGCTGACGCGCCCTGACGGGCTTGTCTGCTCCCGGCATCCGC
TTACAGACAAGCTGTGACCGTCTCCGGGAGCTGCATGTGTCAGAGGTTTTCACCGTCATCACCGAAACGC
GCGAGACGAAAGGGCCTCGTGATACGCCTATTTTTATAGGTTAATGTCATGATAATAATGGTTTCTTAGA
CGTCAGGTGGCACTTTTCGGGGAAATGTGCGCGGAACCCCTATTTGTTTATTTTTCTAAATACATTCAAA
TATGTATCCGCTCATGAGACAATAACCCTGATAAATGCTTCAATAATATTGAAAAAGGAAGAGTATGAGT
ATTCAACATTTCCGTGTCGCCCTTATTCCCTTTTTTGCGGCATTTTGCCTTCCTGTTTTTGCTCACCCAG
AAACGCTGGTGAAAGTAAAAGATGCTGAAGATCAGTTGGGTGCACGAGTGGGTTACATCGAACTGGATCT
CAACAGCGGTAAGATCCTTGAGAGTTTTCGCCCCGAAGAACGTTTTCCAATGATGAGCACTTTTAAAGTT
CTGCTATGTGGCGCGGTATTATCCCGTATTGACGCCGGGCAAGAGCAACTCGGTCGCCGCATACACTATT
CTCAGAATGACTTGGTTGAGTACTCACCAGTCACAGAAAAGCATCTTACGGATGGCATGACAGTAAGAGA
ATTATGCAGTGCTGCCATAACCATGAGTGATAACACTGCGGCCAACTTACTTCTGACAACGATCGGAGGA
CCGAAGGAGCTAACCGCTTTTTTGCACAACATGGGGGATCATGTAACTCGCCTTGATCGTTGGGAACCGG
AGCTGAATGAAGCCATACCAAACGACGAGCGTGACACCACGATGCCTGTAGCAATGGCAACAACGTTGCG
CAAACTATTAACTGGCGAACTACTTACTCTAGCTTCCCGGCAACAATTAATAGACTGGATGGAGGCGGAT
AAAGTTGCAGGACCACTTCTGCGCTCGGCCCTTCCGGCTGGCTGGTTTATTGCTGATAAATCTGGAGCCG
GTGAGCGTGGGTCTCGCGGTATCATTGCAGCACTGGGGCCAGATGGTAAGCCCTCCCGTATCGTAGTTAT
CTACACGACGGGGAGTCAGGCAACTATGGATGAACGAAATAGACAGATCGCTGAGATAGGTGCCTCACTG
ATTAAGCATTGGTAACTGTCAGACCAAGTTTACTCATATATACTTTAGATTGATTTAAAACTTCATTTTT
AATTTAAAAGGATCTAGGTGAAGATCCTTTTTGATAATCTCATGACCAAAATCCCTTAACGTGAGTTTTC
GTTCCACTGAGCGTCAGACCCCGTAGAAAAGATCAAAGGATCTTCTTGAGATCCTTTTTTTCTGCGCGTA
ATCTGCTGCTTGCAAACAAAAAAACCACCGCTACCAGCGGTGGTTTGTTTGCCGGATCAAGAGCTACCAA
CTCTTTTTCCGAAGGTAACTGGCTTCAGCAGAGCGCAGATACCAAATACTGTTCTTCTAGTGTAGCCGTA
GTTAGGCCACCACTTCAAGAACTCTGTAGCACCGCCTACATACCTCGCTCTGCTAATCCTGTTACCAGTG
GCTGCTGCCAGTGGCGATAAGTCGTGTCTTACCGGGTTGGACTCAAGACGATAGTTACCGGATAAGGCGC
AGCGGTCGGGCTGAACGGGGGGTTCGTGCACACAGCCCAGCTTGGAGCGAACGACCTACACCGAACTGAG
ATACCTACAGCGTGAGCTATGAGAAAGCGCCACGCTTCCCGAAGGGAGAAAGGCGGACAGGTATCCGGTA
AGCGGCAGGGTCGGAACAGGAGAGCGCACGAGGGAGCTTCCAGGGGGAAACGCCTGGTATCTTTATAGTC
CTGTCGGGTTTCGCCACCTCTGACTTGAGCGTCGATTTTTGTGATGCTCGTCAGGGGGGCGGAGCCTATG
GAAAAACGCCAGCAACGCGGCCTTTTTACGGTTCCTGGCCTTTTGCTGGCCTTTTGCTCACATGTTCTTT
CCTGCGTTATCCCCTGATTCTGTGGATAACCGTATTACCGCCTTTGAGTGAGCTGATACCGCTCGCCGCA
GCCGAACGACCGAGCGCAGCGAGTCAGTGAGCGAGGAAGCGGAAGA
